>Addgene plasmid #157177 | pD649-HAsp-CD200-COMP5AP-AviTag-9xHis | depositor full sequence | sequence record 303463 | Full Sequence
TTTCAATATTATTGAAGCATTTATCAGGGTTATTGTCTCATGAGCGGATACATATTTGAATGTATTTAGA
AAAATAAACAAATAGGGGTCAGTGTTACAACCAATTAACCAATTCTGAACATTATCGCGAGCCCATTTAT
ACCTGAATATGGCTCATAACACCCCTTGCTCATGACCAAAATCCCTTAACGTGAGTTACGCGCGCGTCGT
TCCACTGAGCGTCAGACCCCGTAGAAAAGATCAAAGGATCTTCTTGAGATCCTTTTTTTCTGCGCGTAAT
CTGCTGCTTGCAAACAAAAAAACCACCGCTACCAGCGGTGGTTTGTTTGCCGGATCAAGAGCTACCAACT
CTTTTTCCGAAGGTAACTGGCTTCAGCAGAGCGCAGATACCAAATACTGTTCTTCTAGTGTAGCCGTAGT
TAGCCCACCACTTCAAGAACTCTGTAGCACCGCCTACATACCTCGCTCTGCTAATCCTGTTACCAGTGGC
TGCTGCCAGTGGCGATAAGTCGTGTCTTACCGGGTTGGACTCAAGACGATAGTTACCGGATAAGGCGCAG
CGGTCGGGCTGAACGGGGGGTTCGTGCACACAGCCCAGCTTGGAGCGAACGACCTACACCGAACTGAGAT
ACCTACAGCGTGAGCTATGAGAAAGCGCCACGCTTCCCGAAGGGAGAAAGGCGGACAGGTATCCGGTAAG
CGGCAGGGTCGGAACAGGAGAGCGCACGAGGGAGCTTCCAGGGGGAAACGCCTGGTATCTTTATAGTCCT
GTCGGGTTTCGCCACCTCTGACTTGAGCGTCGATTTTTGTGATGCTCGTCAGGGGGGCGGAGCCTATGGA
AAAACGCCAGCAACGCGGCCTTTTTACGGTTCCTGGCCTTTTGCTGGCCTTTTGCTCACATGTTCTTTCC
TGCGTTATCCCCTGATTCTGTGGATAACCGTATTACCGCCTTTGAGTGAGCTGATACCGCTCGCCGCAGC
CGAACGACCGAGCGCAGCGAGTCAGTGAGCGAGGAAGCGGAAGGCGAGAGTAGGGAACTGCCAGGCATCA
AACTAAGCAGAAGGCCCCTGACGGATGGCCTTTTTGCGTTTCTACAAACTCTTTCTGTGTTGTAAAACGA
CGGCCAGTCTTAAGCTCGGGCCCCCTGGGCGGTTCTGATAACGAGTAATCGTTAATCCGCAAATAACGTA
AAAACCCGCTTCGGCGGGTTTTTTTATGGGGGGAGTTTAGGGAAAGAGCATTTGTCAGAATATTTAAGGG
CGCCTGTCACTTTGCTTGATATATGAGAATTATTTAACCTTATAAATGAGAAAAAAGCAACGCACTTTAA
ATAAGATACGTTGCTTTTTCGATTGATGAACACCTATAATTAAACTATTCATCTATTATTTATGATTTTT
TGTATATACAATATTTCTAGTTTGTTAAAGAGAATTAAGAAAATAAATCTCGAAAATAATAAAGGGAAAA
TCAGTTTTTGATATCAAAATTATACATGTCAACGATAATACAAAATATAATACAAACTATAAGATGTTAT
CAGTATTTATTATCATTTAGAATAAATTTTGTGTCGCCCTTAATTGTGAGCGGATAACAATTACGAGCTT
CATGCACAGTGGCGTTGACTCAATATTGGCCATTAGCCATATTATTCATTGGTTATATAGCATAAATCAA
TATTGGCTATTGGCCATTGCATACGTTGTATCTATATCATAATATGTACATTTATATTGGCTCATGTCCA
ATATGACCGCCATGTTGGCATTGATTATTGACTAGTTATTAATAGTAATCAATTACGGGGTCATTAGTTC
ATAGCCCATATATGGAGTTCCGCGTTACATAACTTACGGTAAATGGCCCGCCTGGCTGACCGCCCAACGA
CCCCCGCCCATTGACGTCAATAATGACGTATGTTCCCATAGTAACGCCAATAGGGACTTTCCATTGACGT
CAATGGGTGGAGTATTTACGGTAAACTGCCCACTTGGCAGTACATCAAGTGTATCATATGCCAAGTACGC
CCCCTATTGACGTCAATGACGGTAAATGGCCCGCCTGGCATTATGCCCAGTACATGACCTTATGGGACTT
TCCTACTTGGCAGTACATCTACGTATTAGTCATCGCTATTACCATGGTGATGCGGTTTTGGCAGTACATC
AATGGGCGTGGATAGCGGTTTGACTCACGGGGATTTCCAAGTCTCCACCCCATTGACGTCAATGGGAGTT
TGTTTTGGCACCAAAATCAACGGGACTTTCCAAAATGTCGTAACAACTCCGCCCCATTGACGCAAATGGG
CGGTAGGCGTGTACGGTGGGAGGTCTATATAAGCAGAGCTCGTTTAGTGAACCGTCAGATCGCCTGGAGA
CGCCATCCACGCTGTTTTGACCTCCATAGAAGACACCGGGACCGATCCAGCCTCCGCGGCCGGGAACGGT
GCATTGGAACGCGGATTCCCCGTGCCAAGAGTGACGTAAGTACCGCCTATAGAGTCTATAGGCCCACCCC
CTTGGCTTCGTTAGAACGCGGCTACAATTAATACATAACCTTATGTATCATACACATACGATTTAGGTGA
CACTATAGAATAACATCCACTTTGCCTTTCTCTCCACAGGTGTCCACTCCCAGGTCCAACTGCACCTCGG
TTCTATCGAAAACGCGCCTGCTAGCGCCACCATGAAGACCATCATTGCCCTGAGCTACATCTTCTGCCTG
GTGTTCGCTGCGGCCGCCCAGGTTCAGGTTGTGACACAGGATGAGAGAGAGCAGCTGTACACCCCTGCCA
GCCTGAAGTGTAGCCTGCAGAATGCCCAAGAGGCCCTGATCGTGACCTGGCAGAAAAAGAAAGCCGTGTC
TCCCGAGAACATGGTCACCTTCTCTGAGAACCACGGCGTGGTCATCCAGCCTGCCTACAAGGACAAGATC
AACATCACACAGCTGGGGCTGCAGAACAGCACCATCACCTTTTGGAACATCACCCTGGAAGATGAGGGCT
GCTACATGTGCCTGTTCAACACCTTCGGCTTCGGCAAGATCAGCGGCACAGCCTGTCTGACAGTGTACGT
GCAGCCTATCGTGTCCCTGCACTACAAGTTCAGCGAGGACCACCTGAACATCACATGCAGCGCCACAGCC
AGACCTGCTCCTATGGTGTTCTGGAAGGTGCCCAGAAGCGGCATCGAGAACTCCACCGTGACACTGTCTC
ACCCCAATGGCACAACCAGCGTGACCAGCATCCTGCACATCAAGGACCCCAAGAATCAAGTGGGCAAAGA
AGTGATCTGTCAGGTCCTGCACCTGGGCACCGTGACCGATTTCAAGCAGACCGTGAACAAAGGTGGCGCG
CCGGAAGATCAAGTTGATCCAAGATTGATTGATGGCAAGGGCGGATCTCTGGAGGTGCTGTTCCAGGGAC
CAGGCGGAAGCGGCAATCCCGGCGGCGATCTGGCCCCCCAGATGCTGCGCGAGCTGCAGGAGACCAATGC
CGCCCTGCAGGACGTGCGCGAGCTGCTGCGCCACCGCGTGAAGGAGATCACCTTCCTGAAGAACACCGTG
ATGGAGTGCGACGCCTGCGGTATGCAGCCCTCTAGAGGCTCCGGCTCCATCATCCCAGTTGAGGAGGAGA
ACCCGGACTTCTGGAACCGCGAGGCAGCCGAGGCCCTGGGTGCCGCCAAGAAGCTGCAGCCTGCACAGAC
AGCCGCCAAGAACCTCATCATCTTCCTGGGCGATGGGATGGGGGTGTCTACGGTGACAGCTGCCAGGATC
CTAAAAGGGCAGAAGAAGGACAAACTGGGGCCTGAGATACCCCTGGCCATGGACCGCTTCCCATATGTGG
CTCTGTCCAAGACATACAATGTAGACAAACATGTGCCAGACAGTGGAGCCACAGCCACGGCCTACCTGTG
CGGGGTCAAGGGCAACTTCCAGACCATTGGCTTGAGTGCAGCCGCCCGCTTTAACCAGTGCAACACGACA
CGCGGCAACGAGGTCATCTCCGTGATGAATCGGGCCAAGAAAGCAGGGAAGTCAGTGGGAGTGGTAACCA
CCACACGAGTGCAGCACGCCTCGCCAGCCGGCACCTACGCCCACACGGTGAACCGCAACTGGTACTCGGA
CGCCGACGTGCCTGCCTCGGCCCGCCAGGAGGGGTGCCAGGACATCGCTACGCAGCTCATCTCCAACATG
GACATTGACGTGATCCTAGGTGGAGGCCGAAAGTACATGTTTCGCATGGGAACCCCAGACCCTGAGTACC
CAGATGACTACAGCCAAGGTGGGACCAGGCTGGACGGGAAGAATCTGGTGCAGGAATGGCTGGCGAAGCG
CCAGGGTGCCCGGTATGTGTGGAACCGCACTGAGCTCATGCAGGCTTCCCTGGACCCGTCTGTGACCCAT
CTCATGGGTCTCTTTGAGCCTGGAGACATGAAATACGAGATCCACCGAGACTCCACACTGGACCCCTCCC
TGATGGAGATGACAGAGGCTGCCCTGCGCCTGCTGAGCAGGAACCCCCGCGGCTTCTTCCTCTTCGTGGA
GGGTGGTCGCATCGACCATGGTCATCATGAAAGCAGGGCTTACCGGGCACTGACTGAGACGATCATGTTC
GACGACGCCATTGAGAGGGCGGGCCAGCTCACCAGCGAGGAGGACACGCTGAGCCTCGTCACTGCCGACC
ACTCCCACGTCTTCTCCTTCGGAGGCTACCCCCTGCGAGGGAGCTCCATCTTCGGGCTGGCCCCTGGCAA
GGCCCGGGACAGGAAGGCCTACACGGTCCTCCTATACGGAAACGGTCCAGGCTATGTGCTCAAGGACGGC
GCCCGGCCGGATGTTACCGAGAGCGAGAGCGGGAGCCCCGAGTATCGGCAGCAGTCAGCAGTGCCCCTGG
ACGAAGAGACCCACGCAGGCGAGGACGTGGCGGTGTTCGCGCGCGGCCCGCAGGCGCACCTGGTTCACGG
CGTGCAGGAGCAGACCTTCATAGCGCACGTCATGGCCTTCGCCGCCTGCCTGGAGCCCTACACCGCCTGC
GACCTGGCGCCCCCCGCCGGCACCACCGACGCCGCGCACCCGGGTGGCGGAGGACTGAACGACATCTTCG
AGGCTCAGAAAATCGAATGGCACGAACATCACCATCACCATCACCATCACCATTAAGGCCGGCCTGTAGT
CACTGGCACAACGCGTTACCCGGTAAGCCAATCGGGTATACACGGTCGTCATACTGCAGACAGGGTTCTT
CTACTTTGCAAGATAGTCTTGAGTAGTAAAATAAATAGATAGAGAAAATCAGCCTCGACTGTGCCTTCTA
GTTGCCAGCCATCTGTTGTTTGCCCCTCCCCCGTGCCTTCCTTGACCCTGGAAGGTGCCACTCCCACTGT
CCTTTCCTAATAAAATGAGGAAATTGCATCACAACACTCAACCCTATCTCGGTCTATTCTTTTGATTTAT
AAGGGATTTTGCCGATTTCGGCCTATTGGTTAAAAAATGAGCTGATTTAACAAAAATTTAACGCGAATTA
ATTCTGTGGAATGTGTGTCAGTTAGGGTGTGGAAAGTCCCCAGGCTCCCCAGCAGGCAGAAGTATGCAAA
GCATGCATCTCAATTAGTCAGCAACCAGGTGTGGAAAGTCCCCAGGCTCCCCAGCAGGCAGAAGTATGCA
AAGCATGCATCTCAATTAGTCAGCAACCATAGTCCCGCCCCTAACTCCGCCCATCCCGCCCCTAACTCCG
CCCAGTTCCGCCCATTCTCCGCCCCATGGCTGACTAATTTTTTTTATTTATGCAGAGGCCGAGGCCGCCT
CTGCCTCTGAGCTATTCCAGAAGTAGTGAGGAGGCTTTTTTGGAGGCCTAGGCTTTTGCAAAAAGCTCCC
GGGAGCTTGTATATCCATTTTCGGATCTGATCAGCACGTGTTGACAATTAATCATCGGCATAGTATATCG
GCATAGTATAATACGACAAGGTGAGGAACTAAACCATGACCGAGTACAAGCCCACGGTGCGCCTCGCCAC
CCGCGACGACGTCCCCAGGGCCGTACGCACCCTCGCCGCCGCGTTCGCCGACTACCCCGCCACGCGCCAC
ACCGTCGATCCGGACCGCCACATCGAGCGGGTCACCGAGCTGCAAGAACTCTTCCTCACGCGCGTCGGGC
TCGACATCGGCAAGGTGTGGGTCGCGGACGACGGCGCCGCGGTGGCGGTCTGGACCACGCCGGAGAGCGT
CGAAGCGGGGGCGGTGTTCGCCGAGATCGGCCCGCGCATGGCCGAGTTGAGCGGTTCCCGGCTGGCCGCG
CAGCAACAGATGGAAGGCCTCCTGGCGCCGCACCGGCCCAAGGAGCCCGCGTGGTTCCTGGCCACCGTCG
GCGTCTCGCCCGACCACCAGGGCAAGGGTCTGGGCAGCGCCGTCGTGCTCCCCGGAGTGGAGGCGGCCGA
GCGCGCCGGGGTGCCCGCCTTCCTGGAGACATCCGCGCCCCGCAACCTCCCCTTCTACGAGCGGCTCGGC
TTCACCGTCACCGCCGACGTCGAGGTGCCCGAAGGACCGCGCACCTGGTGCATGACCCGCAAGCCCGGTG
CCTGACACGTGCTACGAGATTTCGATTCCACCGCCGCCTTCTATGAAAGGTTGGGCTTCGGAATCGTTTT
CCGGGACGCCGGCTGGATGATCCTCCAGCGCGGGGATCTCATGCTGGAGTTCTTCGCCCACCCCAACTTG
TTTATTGCAGCTTATAATGGTTACAAATAAAGCAATAGCATCACAAATTTCACAAATAAAGCATTTTTTT
CACTGCATTCTAGTTGTGGTTTGTCCAAACTCATCAATGTATCTTATCATGTCTGTATACCGTCGACCTC
TAGCTAGAGCTTGGCGTAATCATGGTCATTACCAATGCTTAATCAGTGAGGCACCTATCTCAGCGATCTG
TCTATTTCGTTCATCCATAGTTGCCTGACTCCCCGTCGTGTAGATAACTACGATACGGGAGGGCTTACCA
TCTGGCCCCAGCGCTGCGATGATACCGCGAGAACCACGCTCACCGGCTCCGGATTTATCAGCAATAAACC
AGCCAGCCGGAAGGGCCGAGCGCAGAAGTGGTCCTGCAACTTTATCCGCCTCCATCCAGTCTATTAATTG
TTGCCGGGAAGCTAGAGTAAGTAGTTCGCCAGTTAATAGTTTGCGCAACGTTGTTGCCATCGCTACAGGC
ATCGTGGTGTCACGCTCGTCGTTTGGTATGGCTTCATTCAGCTCCGGTTCCCAACGATCAAGGCGAGTTA
CATGATCCCCCATGTTGTGCAAAAAAGCGGTTAGCTCCTTCGGTCCTCCGATCGTTGTCAGAAGTAAGTT
GGCCGCAGTGTTATCACTCATGGTTATGGCAGCACTGCATAATTCTCTTACTGTCATGCCATCCGTAAGA
TGCTTTTCTGTGACTGGTGAGTACTCAACCAAGTCATTCTGAGAATAGTGTATGCGGCGACCGAGTTGCT
CTTGCCCGGCGTCAATACGGGATAATACCGCGCCACATAGCAGAACTTTAAAAGTGCTCATCATTGGAAA
ACGTTCTTCGGGGCGAAAACTCTCAAGGATCTTACCGCTGTTGAGATCCAGTTCGATGTAACCCACTCGT
GCACCCAACTGATCTTCAGCATCTTTTACTTTCACCAGCGTTTCTGGGTGAGCAAAAACAGGAAGGCAAA
ATGCCGCAAAAAAGGGAATAAGGGCGACACGGAAATGTTGAATACTCATATTCTTCCTT
Features (pLannotate 1.2.2; 24 found; start..end, strand, type, name):
    119..143     -  CDS            KanR (fragment): aminoglycoside phosphotransferase; aph(3')-Ia; confers resistance to kanamycin
    254..842     +  rep_origin     ori: high-copy-number ColE1/pMB1/pBR322/pUC origin of replication
   1067..1084    +  terminator     rrnB T2 terminator (fragment): transcription terminator T2 from the E. coli rrnB gene
   1109..1128    -  CDS            lacZα (fragment): LacZα fragment of β-galactosidase; lacZ fragment
   1584..1600    +  protein_bind   lac operator: The lac repressor binds to the lac operator to inhibit transcription in E. coli. This inhibition can be relieved by adding lactose or isopropyl-β-D-thiogalactopyranoside (IPTG). lac repressor encoded by lacI
   1843..2146    +  enhancer       CMV enhancer: human cytomegalovirus immediate early enhancer
   2147..2350    +  promoter       CMV promoter: human cytomegalovirus (CMV) immediate early promoter
   2486..2529    +  intron         CMV intron (fragment): modified intron A from human cytomegalovirus
   2581..2599    +  promoter       SP6 promoter: promoter for bacteriophage SP6 RNA polymerase
   2603..2640    +  CDS            IgH signal sequence (fragment): signal sequence from the mouse immunoglobulin heavy chain variable region
   2707..3354    +  CDS            CD200 (fragment): OX2G_HUMAN - Also known as MOX1, MOX2. Experimental evidence at protein level: Swiss-Prot protein existence level 1. Costimulates T-cell proliferation. May regulate myeloid cell activity in a variety of tissues. From Homo sapiens (Human).
   3451..3630    +  CDS            Comp (fragment): COMP_RAT - Experimental evidence at protein level: Swiss-Prot protein existence level 1. May play a role in the structural integrity of cartilage via its interaction with other extracellular matrix proteins such as the collagens and fibronectin. Can mediate the interaction of chondrocytes with the cartilage extracellular matrix through interaction with cell surface integrin receptors. Could play a role in the pathogenesis of osteoarthritis. Potent suppressor of apoptosis in both primary chondrocytes and transformed cells. Suppresses apoptosis by blocking the activation of caspase-3 and by indu
   3618..5070    +  CDS            SEAP (fragment): secreted alkaline phosphatase from human placenta The natural enzyme has a C-terminal transmembrane sequence that is replaced by a GPI anchor.
   5095..5136    +  CDS            AviTag™ (fragment): peptide tag that allows for enzymatic biotinylation
   5140..5163    +  CDS            8xHis: 8xHis affinity tag
   5309..5420    +  polyA_signal   bGH poly(A) signal: bovine growth hormone polyadenylation signal
   5421..5529    +  rep_origin     f1 ori (fragment): f1 bacteriophage origin of replication; arrow indicates direction of (+) strand synthesis
   5543..5872    +  promoter       SV40 promoter: SV40 enhancer and early promoter
   5920..5967    +  promoter       EM7 promoter: synthetic bacterial promoter&nbsp
   5986..6585    +  CDS            PuroR (fragment): puromycin N-acetyltransferase; pac from Streptomyces; confers resistance to puromycin
   6595..6720    +  CDS            ble (fragment): BLE_KLEPN - Experimental evidence at protein level: Swiss-Prot protein existence level 1. Binding protein with a strong affinity to the bleomycin family of antibiotics. Binds to CL990; an antimitotic-antibiotic compound. From Klebsiella pneumoniae.
   6715..6836    +  polyA_signal   SV40 poly(A) signal: SV40 polyadenylation signal
   6889..7749    -  CDS            AmpR: β-lactamase; bla; confers resistance to ampicillin, carbenicillin, and related antibiotics
   7752..89      -  promoter       AmpR promoter (fragment) (across the origin): bla
