[The description below was written by a language model from this plasmid's Addgene catalogue record and pLannotate feature annotations shown in this document.]
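Description:
pD649-HAsp-CD200-COMP5AP-AviTag-9xHis is a mammalian expression plasmid of about 7.8 kb, built on the pD649 backbone, that produces a secreted, multimerised form of the extracellular domain of human CD200 (also known as OX2G, MOX1 or MOX2). It is maintained in E. coli through a high-copy ColE1/pUC-type origin and selected with ampicillin via the β-lactamase gene. The feature table also shows an SV40 early/EM7 promoter cassette driving a puromycin N-acetyltransferase coding region followed by an SV40 poly(A) signal, which would permit puromycin selection in mammalian cells, although the catalogue entry does not list a mammalian marker. Short fragments of KanR, lacZα, ble and the f1 ori appear to be backbone remnants. The depositor notes that some plasmids in this collection may carry an IS4-like transposase element upstream of the CMV promoter; none is annotated here.

Expression is driven by the CMV enhancer and promoter, followed by a piece of CMV intron A and an SP6 promoter that can also support in vitro transcription. The open reading frame starts with a secretion signal (named HAsp in the construct; annotated by similarity as an immunoglobulin heavy-chain signal fragment). The CD200 ectodomain follows, cloned between retained NotI and AscI sites. It is fused at its C terminus to the coiled-coil region of rat cartilage oligomeric matrix protein, a pentamerising domain, then human placental alkaline phosphatase, an AviTag for enzymatic biotinylation and a polyhistidine tag (9xHis by name, annotated as 8xHis), ending at a bGH poly(A) signal. Pentamerisation raises avidity and the phosphatase provides an enzymatic readout. This suits the protein to detecting weak interactions between cell-surface proteins, consistent with the associated human IgSF interactome screen.
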