Addgene plasmid #157177: pD649-HAsp-CD200-COMP5AP-AviTag-9xHis
Purpose: Mammalian expression of cell-surface protein extracellular domain fused to COMP5AP-AviTag-9xHis. Protein is secreted from cells.
Depositing lab: Chris Garcia. Depositing organization: Stanford University. Publication: A Human IgSF Cell-Surface Interactome Reveals a Complex Network of Protein-Protein Interactions. Wojtowicz WM, Vielmetter J, Fernandes RA, Siepe DH, Eastman CL, Chisholm GB, Cox S, Klock H, Anderson PW, Rue SM, Miller JJ, Glaser SM, Bragstad ML, Vance J, Lam AW, Lesley SA, Zinn K, Garcia KC. Cell. 2020 Aug 20;182(4):1027-1043.e17. doi: 10.1016/j.cell.2020.07.025. PubMed 32822567.
Backbone
  Vector backbone: pD649
  Backbone size w/o insert (bp): 7153
  Vector type: Mammalian Expression
Growth in bacteria
  Bacterial resistance: Ampicillin, 100 μg/mL
  Growth temperature: 37°C
  Growth strain: DH5alpha
  Copy number: High Copy
Gene/Insert
  Gene/Insert name: CD200 (alt name: OX2G)
  Species: H. sapiens (human)
  Insert size (bp): 606
  Entrez Gene: CD200 (a.k.a. MOX1, MOX2, MRC, OX-2)
  Promoter: CMV/SP6
  Tag / fusion protein: COMP5AP-AviTag-9xHis (C terminal on backbone)
  Cloning method: Restriction Enzyme; 5′ cloning site GCGGCCGC (not destroyed); 3′ cloning site GGCGCGCC (not destroyed)
  Sequencing primers: 5′ ATTTAGGTGACACTATAG; 3′ CGTCGCACTCCATCACGGTG
Resource information
  A portion of this plasmid was derived from a plasmid made by: synthesis by ThermoFisher
Terms and licenses: Academic/Nonprofit Terms; Industry Terms: Not Available to Industry
Depositor comments: Some plasmids in this collection may have an IS4-like element ISVsa5 family transposase upstream of the CMV promoter.
How to cite: pD649-HAsp-CD200-COMP5AP-AviTag-9xHis was a gift from Chris Garcia (Addgene plasmid # 157177 ; http://n2t.net/addgene:157177 ; RRID:Addgene_157177)
