>Addgene plasmid #157177 | pD649-HAsp-CD200-COMP5AP-AviTag-9xHis | depositor partial sequence | sequence record 303464 | insert (extracellular domain)
CAGGTTCAGGTTGTGACACAGGATGAGAGAGAGCAGCTGTACACCCCTGCCAGCCTGAAGTGTAGCCTGC
AGAATGCCCAAGAGGCCCTGATCGTGACCTGGCAGAAAAAGAAAGCCGTGTCTCCCGAGAACATGGTCAC
CTTCTCTGAGAACCACGGCGTGGTCATCCAGCCTGCCTACAAGGACAAGATCAACATCACACAGCTGGGG
CTGCAGAACAGCACCATCACCTTTTGGAACATCACCCTGGAAGATGAGGGCTGCTACATGTGCCTGTTCA
ACACCTTCGGCTTCGGCAAGATCAGCGGCACAGCCTGTCTGACAGTGTACGTGCAGCCTATCGTGTCCCT
GCACTACAAGTTCAGCGAGGACCACCTGAACATCACATGCAGCGCCACAGCCAGACCTGCTCCTATGGTG
TTCTGGAAGGTGCCCAGAAGCGGCATCGAGAACTCCACCGTGACACTGTCTCACCCCAATGGCACAACCA
GCGTGACCAGCATCCTGCACATCAAGGACCCCAAGAATCAAGTGGGCAAAGAAGTGATCTGTCAGGTCCT
GCACCTGGGCACCGTGACCGATTTCAAGCAGACCGTGAACAAAGGT
